Addgene plasmid #82795: pDONR223_ZBTB24_p.Q669R
Purpose: Gateway Donor vector containing ZBTB24 , part of the Target Accelerator Plasmid Collection.
Depositing lab: Jesse Boehm & Matthew Meyerson & David Root. Depositing organization: Broad Institute. Publication: High-throughput Phenotyping of Lung Cancer Somatic Mutations. Berger AH, Brooks AN, Wu X, Shrestha Y, Chouinard C, Piccioni F, Bagul M, Kamburov A, Imielinski M, Hogstrom L, Zhu C, Yang X, Pantel S, Sakai R, Watson J, Kaplan N, Campbell JD, Singh S, Root DE, Narayan R, Natoli T, Lahr DL, Tirosh I, Tamayo P, Getz G, Wong B, Doench J, Subramanian A, Golub TR, Meyerson M, Boehm JS. Cancer Cell. 2016 Aug 8;30(2):214-28. doi: 10.1016/j.ccell.2016.06.022. Epub 2016 Jul 28. PubMed 27478040.
Backbone
  Vector backbone: pDONR223
  Backbone manufacturer: Invitrogen
  Vector type: Gateway Entry vector
Growth in bacteria
  Bacterial resistance: Spectinomycin, 50 μg/mL
  Growth temperature: 37°C
  Growth strain: DH5alpha
  Copy number: High Copy
Gene/Insert
  Gene/Insert name: ZBTB24 (alt name: NM_014797)
  Species: H. sapiens (human)
  Mutation: Q669R
  Entrez Gene: ZBTB24 (a.k.a. BIF1, ICF2, PATZ2, ZNF450)
  Promoter: None
  Cloning method: Gateway Cloning
  Sequencing primers: 5′ M13pUC-fwd; 3′ M13-Rev
Terms and licenses: Academic/Nonprofit Terms; Industry Terms: Not Available to Industry
Depositor comments: CLOSED (stop codon immediately follows insert)
How to cite: pDONR223_ZBTB24_p.Q669R was a gift from Jesse Boehm & Matthew Meyerson & David Root (Addgene plasmid # 82795 ; http://n2t.net/addgene:82795 ; RRID:Addgene_82795)
