[The description below was written by a language model from this plasmid's Addgene catalogue record and pLannotate feature annotations shown in this document.]
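Description:
pDONR223_ZBTB24_p.Q669R is a Gateway entry clone built on the Invitrogen pDONR223 backbone, carrying the open reading frame of human ZBTB24 (also known as ZNF450, BIF1, ICF2 or PATZ2) with a Q669R amino-acid substitution. It is a small (about 4.9 kb) bacterial plasmid maintained at high copy in E. coli through a ColE1/pUC-type origin and selected with spectinomycin via the aadA (SmR) aminoglycoside adenylyltransferase gene. This gene sits downstream of fragments of a class 1 integron Pc promoter and a gentamicin resistance gene. rrnB T1 and T2 terminators lie upstream of the cloning region, where they insulate the insert from read-through transcription. The short lacI and lacZα fragments in the annotation are backbone remnants rather than functional genes.

The roughly 2.1 kb ZBTB24 coding sequence is flanked by two attL-type recombination sites, annotated by the automated tool as attL3 and a partial attL2. These sites allow the ORF to be transferred by an LR Clonase reaction into any compatible Gateway destination vector. The entry clone has no promoter driving the insert, so it is a shuttle and storage construct rather than an expression plasmid. A T7 promoter is annotated just outside the downstream att site. The clone is in the "closed" configuration, with a stop codon immediately after the coding sequence, so it yields native C-terminal protein and is unsuitable for C-terminal fusion tags. It belongs to the Target Accelerator Plasmid Collection, a set of wild-type and mutant alleles associated with high-throughput functional phenotyping of somatic mutations found in lung cancer.
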