Features (pLannotate 1.2.2; 12 found; start..end, strand, type, name):
    121..213     +  CDS            lacI (fragment): lac repressor; lacI; The lac repressor binds to the lac operator to inhibit transcription in E. coli. This inhibition can be relieved by adding lactose or isopropyl-β-D-thiogalactopyranoside (IPTG).
    268..295     -  terminator     rrnB T2 terminator: transcription terminator T2 from the E. coli rrnB gene
    427..470     +  terminator     rrnB T1 terminator: Escherichia coli rrnB; transcription terminator T1 from the E. coli rrnB gene
    517..553     -  CDS            lacZα (fragment): LacZα fragment of β-galactosidase; lacZ fragment
    570..665     +  protein_bind   attL3: mutant version of attL; recombination site for the Gateway® LR reaction LR Clonase™
    671..2761    +  CDS            ZBTB24: ZBT24_HUMAN - Also known as KIAA0441, ZNF450. Experimental evidence at protein level: Swiss-Prot protein existence level 1. May be involved in BMP2-induced transcription. From Homo sapiens (Human).
   2772..2865    -  protein_bind   attL2 (fragment): mutant version of attL; recombination site for the Gateway® LR reaction LR Clonase™
   2883..2901    -  promoter       T7 promoter: promoter for bacteriophage T7 RNA polymerase
   3091..3114    +  promoter       Pc promoter (fragment): intI1 (promoter lies within the coding sequence); class 1 integron promoter
   3290..3346    +  CDS            GmR (fragment): gentamycin acetyltransferase; aacC1; confers resistance to gentamycin
   3353..4144    +  CDS            SmR: aminoglycoside adenylyltransferase (Murphy, 1985); aadA; confers resistance to spectinomycin and streptomycin
   4237..4825    +  rep_origin     ori: high-copy-number ColE1/pMB1/pBR322/pUC origin of replication
>Addgene plasmid #82795 | pDONR223_ZBTB24_p.Q669R | addgene full sequence | sequence record 161934 | Addgene NGS result
CTTTCCTGCGTTATCCCCTGATTCTGTGGATAACCGTATTACCGCCTTTGAGTGAGCTGATACCGCTCGC
CGCAGCCGAACGACCGAGCGCAGCGAGTCAGTGAGCGAGGAAGCGGAAGAGCGCCCAATACGCAAACCGC
CTCTCCCCGCGCGTTGGCCGATTCATTAATGCAGCTGGCACGACAGGTTTCCCGACTGGAAAGCGGGCAG
TGAGCGCAACGCAATTAATACGCGTACCGCTAGCCAGGAAGAGTTTGTAGAAACGCAAAAAGGCCATCCG
TCAGGATGGCCTTCTGCTTAGTTTGATGCCTGGCAGTTTATGGCGGGCGTCCTGCCCGCCACCCTCCGGG
CCGTTGCTTCACAACGTTCAAATCCGCTCCCGGCGGATTTGTCCTACTCAGGAGAGCGTTCACCGACAAA
CAACAGATAAAACGAAAGGCCCAGTCTTCCGACTGAGCCTTTCGTTTTATTTGATGCCTGGCAGTTCCCT
ACTCTCGCGTTAACGCTAGCATGGATGTTTTCCCAGTCACGACGTTGTAAAACGACGGCCAGTCTTAAGC
TCGGGCCCCAAATAATGATTTTATTTTGACTGATAGTGACCTGTTCGTTGCAACAAATTGATGAGCAATG
CTTTTTTATAATGCCAACTTTGTACAAAAAAGTTGGCACCATGGCAGAAACATCGCCAGAGCCTTCTGGG
CAGCTTGTTGTACACTCAGACGCTCACAGTGACACTGTGCTGGCCAGTTTTGAGGATCAGAGGAAGAAAG
GCTTCCTCTGTGACATTACTTTAATCGTGGAGAATGTACATTTCCGGGCCCACAAAGCCTTACTTGCTGC
CAGTAGTGAATACTTCTCAATGATGTTTGCAGAAGAGGGGGAAATCGGCCAATCCATTTATATGCTGGAA
GGCATGGTTGCAGACACCTTTGGTATCCTGCTGGAATTTATCTACACAGGTTATCTCCATGCCAGTGAGA
AAAGTACAGAACAAATCCTGGCTACTGCTCAGTTCTTAAAAGTCTATGACCTGGTAAAGGCTTACACAGA
CTTCCAAAATAATCATAGCTCCCCAAAGCCAACAACTTTGAACACTGCTGGTGCCCCAGTGGTTGTTATC
TCTAATAAGAAAAACGATCCTCCAAAGCGGAAACGGGGAAGACCAAAAAAAGTCAATACATTGCAGGAGG
AGAAATCAGAACTGGCTGCAGAGGAAGAAATACAGTTAAGAGTGAACAATTCAGTTCAGAATAGACAAAA
CTTTGTGGTTAAAGGAGACAGTGGTGTACTGAATGAGCAAATTGCAGCAAAAGAAAAGGAAGAATCGGAG
CCTACTTGTGAGCCAAGTAGAGAGGAGGAAATGCCAGTTGAAAAAGATGAGAACTATGATCCCAAGACCG
AGGATGGCCAGGCAAGCCAGAGTCGATACAGCAAGCGGAGGATTTGGAGATCCGTCAAACTTAAAGATTA
CAAACTTGTTGGGGATCAAGAGGACCATGGTTCAGCCAAGAGGATCTGTGGAAGGAGAAAGCGCCCTGGA
GGCCCTGAGGCCCGCTGTAAAGACTGTGGCAAGGTCTTTAAGTACAATCACTTTTTAGCAATCCACCAGA
GGAGCCACACAGGGGAGCGACCTTTCAAATGTAATGAGTGTGGAAAAGGCTTTGCCCAGAAGCACTCGCT
ACAGGTCCACACCAGGATGCACACAGGCGAGCGGCCGTACACCTGCACCGTGTGCAGCAAGGCTCTGACC
ACCAAGCACTCACTGCTGGAGCACATGAGCCTGCACTCAGGACAGAAGTCTTTTACCTGTGATCAATGCG
GAAAATATTTCAGCCAGAACAGACAGCTAAAGAGCCATTACCGAGTTCATACAGGCCACTCATTACCGGA
ATGCAAAGACTGCCATCGCAAATTCATGGATGTGTCTCAGCTAAAGAAACATCTGCGAACACACACAGGT
GAGAAGCCATTTACTTGTGAAATCTGTGGCAAATCTTTCACAGCAAAGAGTTCTCTTCAGACCCACATCA
GAATCCATCGAGGAGAAAAGCCATACTCCTGTGGCATTTGTGGCAAATCCTTCTCTGACTCCAGTGCCAA
AAGGAGACACTGCATTCTACACACTGGCAAGAAGCCTTTCTCCTGCCCTGAGTGTAACTTACAGTTTGCT
CGCTTAGACAACTTGAAGGCTCACTTGAAAATTCATAGCAAGGAGAAGCATGCTTCAGATGCCAGCAGCA
TTTCTGGCAGTAGTAATACAGAAGAGGTCAGGAATATTCTTCAGCTACAGCCATATCAACTCTCTACCTC
GGGAGAGCAGGAAATTCAGCTTCTCGTAACCGATTCTGTACATAACATCAATTTCATGCCCGGTCCTAGC
CAGGGAATCAGCATTGTGACTGCAGAGAGTTCCCAAAACATGACTGCAGACCAGGCTGCTAATCTTACCC
TGCTCACGCAGCAGCCAGAGCAACTGCAGAATTTAATTCTTTCAGCTCAACAGGAGCAAACAGAACACAT
TCAGAGCCTCAATATGATTGAAAGCCAGATGGGGCCCTCACAAACAGAGCCAGTGCACGTGATCACTCTG
TCCAAGGAAACACTGGAACATCTTCATGCCCATCAAGAGCAAACAGAGGAGCTCCATTTAGCTACAAGTA
CTTCAGATCCAGCTCGGCACCTGCAGCTGACACAGGAGCCTGGTCCGCCACCACCCACTCACCACGTGCC
CCAGCCAACGCCACTTGGCCAGGAGCAGAGCTGATTGCCAACTTTCTTGTACAAAGTTGTCATTATAAGA
AAGCATTGCTTATCAATTTGTTGCAACGAACAGGTCACTATCAGTCAAAATAAAATCATTATTTGCCATC
CAGCTGATATCCCCTATAGTGAGTCGTATTACATGGTCATAGCTGTTTCCTGGCAGCTCTGGCCCGTGTC
TCAAAATCTCTGATGTTACATTGCACAAGATAAAAATATATCATCATGCCTCCTCTAGACCAGCCAGGAC
AGAAATGCCTCGACTTCGCTGCTACCCAAGGTTGCCGGGTGACGCACACCGTGGAAACGGATGAAGGCAC
GAACCCAGTGGACATAAGCCTGTTCGGTTCGTAAGCTGTAATGCAAGTAGCGTATGCGCTCACGCAACTG
GTCCAGAACCTTGACCGAACGCAGCGGTGGTAACGGCGCAGTGGCGGTTTTCATGGCTTGTTATGACTGT
TTTTTTGGGGTACAGTCTATGCCTCGGGCATCCAAGCAGCAAGCGCGTTACGCCGTGGGTCGATGTTTGA
TGTTATGGAGCAGCAACGATGTTACGCAGCAGGGCAGTCGCCCTAAAACAAAGTTAAACATTATGAGGGA
AGCGGTGATCGCCGAAGTATCGACTCAACTATCAGAGGTAGTTGGCGTCATCGAGCGCCATCTCGAACCG
ACGTTGCTGGCCGTACATTTGTACGGCTCCGCAGTGGATGGCGGCCTGAAGCCACACAGTGATATTGATT
TGCTGGTTACGGTGACCGTAAGGCTTGATGAAACAACGCGGCGAGCTTTGATCAACGACCTTTTGGAAAC
TTCGGCTTCCCCTGGAGAGAGCGAGATTCTCCGCGCTGTAGAAGTCACCATTGTTGTGCACGACGACATC
ATTCCGTGGCGTTATCCAGCTAAGCGCGAACTGCAATTTGGAGAATGGCAGCGCAATGACATTCTTGCAG
GTATCTTCGAGCCAGCCACGATCGACATTGATCTGGCTATCTTGCTGACAAAAGCAAGAGAACATAGCGT
TGCCTTGGTAGGTCCAGCGGCGGAGGAACTCTTTGATCCGGTTCCTGAACAGGATCTATTTGAGGCGCTA
AATGAAACCTTAACGCTATGGAACTCGCCGCCCGACTGGGCTGGCGATGAGCGAAATGTAGTGCTTACGT
TGTCCCGCATTTGGTACAGCGCAGTAACCGGCAAAATCGCGCCGAAGGATGTCGCTGCCGACTGGGCAAT
GGAGCGCCTGCCGGCCCAGTATCAGCCCGTCATACTTGAAGCTAGACAGGCTTATCTTGGACAAGAAGAA
GATCGCTTGGCCTCGCGCGCAGATCAGTTGGAAGAATTTGTCCACTACGTGAAAGGCGAGATCACCAAGG
TAGTCGGCAAATAACCCTCGAGCCACCCATGACCAAAATCCCTTAACGTGAGTTACGCGTCGTTCCACTG
AGCGTCAGACCCCGTAGAAAAGATCAAAGGATCTTCTTGAGATCCTTTTTTTCTGCGCGTAATCTGCTGC
TTGCAAACAAAAAAACCACCGCTACCAGCGGTGGTTTGTTTGCCGGATCAAGAGCTACCAACTCTTTTTC
CGAAGGTAACTGGCTTCAGCAGAGCGCAGATACCAAATACTGTTCTTCTAGTGTAGCCGTAGTTAGGCCA
CCACTTCAAGAACTCTGTAGCACCGCCTACATACCTCGCTCTGCTAATCCTGTTACCAGTGGCTGCTGCC
AGTGGCGATAAGTCGTGTCTTACCGGGTTGGACTCAAGACGATAGTTACCGGATAAGGCGCAGCGGTCGG
GCTGAACGGGGGGTTCGTGCACACAGCCCAGCTTGGAGCGAACGACCTACACCGAACTGAGATACCTACA
GCGTGAGCTATGAGAAAGCGCCACGCTTCCCGAAGGGAGAAAGGCGGACAGGTATCCGGTAAGCGGCAGG
GTCGGAACAGGAGAGCGCACGAGGGAGCTTCCAGGGGGAAACGCCTGGTATCTTTATAGTCCTGTCGGGT
TTCGCCACCTCTGACTTGAGCGTCGATTTTTGTGATGCTCGTCAGGGGGGCGGAGCCTATGGAAAAACGC
CAGCAACGCGGCCTTTTTACGGTTCCTGGCCTTTTGCTGGCCTTTTGCTCACATGTT
