>Addgene plasmid #82795 | pDONR223_ZBTB24_p.Q669R | depositor partial sequence | sequence record 157521 | Insert sequence
ATGGCAGAAACATCGCCAGAGCCTTCTGGGCAGCTTGTTGTACACTCAGACGCTCACAGTGACACTGTGC
TGGCCAGTTTTGAGGATCAGAGGAAGAAAGGCTTCCTCTGTGACATTACTTTAATCGTGGAGAATGTACA
TTTCCGGGCCCACAAAGCCTTACTTGCTGCCAGTAGTGAATACTTCTCAATGATGTTTGCAGAAGAGGGG
GAAATCGGCCAATCCATTTATATGCTGGAAGGCATGGTTGCAGACACCTTTGGTATCCTGCTGGAATTTA
TCTACACAGGTTATCTCCATGCCAGTGAGAAAAGTACAGAACAAATCCTGGCTACTGCTCAGTTCTTAAA
AGTCTATGACCTGGTAAAGGCTTACACAGACTTCCAAAATAATCATAGCTCCCCAAAGCCAACAACTTTG
AACACTGCTGGTGCCCCAGTGGTTGTTATCTCTAATAAGAAAAACGATCCTCCAAAGCGGAAACGGGGAA
GACCAAAAAAAGTCAATACATTGCAGGAGGAGAAATCAGAACTGGCTGCAGAGGAAGAAATACAGTTAAG
AGTGAACAATTCAGTTCAGAATAGACAAAACTTTGTGGTTAAAGGAGACAGTGGTGTACTGAATGAGCAA
ATTGCAGCAAAAGAAAAGGAAGAATCGGAGCCTACTTGTGAGCCAAGTAGAGAGGAGGAAATGCCAGTTG
AAAAAGATGAGAACTATGATCCCAAGACCGAGGATGGCCAGGCAAGCCAGAGTCGATACAGCAAGCGGAG
GATTTGGAGATCCGTCAAACTTAAAGATTACAAACTTGTTGGGGATCAAGAGGACCATGGTTCAGCCAAG
AGGATCTGTGGAAGGAGAAAGCGCCCTGGAGGCCCTGAGGCCCGCTGTAAAGACTGTGGCAAGGTCTTTA
AGTACAATCACTTTTTAGCAATCCACCAGAGGAGCCACACAGGGGAGCGACCTTTCAAATGTAATGAGTG
TGGAAAAGGCTTTGCCCAGAAGCACTCGCTACAGGTCCACACCAGGATGCACACAGGCGAGCGGCCGTAC
ACCTGCACCGTGTGCAGCAAGGCTCTGACCACCAAGCACTCACTGCTGGAGCACATGAGCCTGCACTCAG
GACAGAAGTCTTTTACCTGTGATCAATGCGGAAAATATTTCAGCCAGAACAGACAGCTAAAGAGCCATTA
CCGAGTTCATACAGGCCACTCATTACCGGAATGCAAAGACTGCCATCGCAAATTCATGGATGTGTCTCAG
CTAAAGAAACATCTGCGAACACACACAGGTGAGAAGCCATTTACTTGTGAAATCTGTGGCAAATCTTTCA
CAGCAAAGAGTTCTCTTCAGACCCACATCAGAATCCATCGAGGAGAAAAGCCATACTCCTGTGGCATTTG
TGGCAAATCCTTCTCTGACTCCAGTGCCAAAAGGAGACACTGCATTCTACACACTGGCAAGAAGCCTTTC
TCCTGCCCTGAGTGTAACTTACAGTTTGCTCGCTTAGACAACTTGAAGGCTCACTTGAAAATTCATAGCA
AGGAGAAGCATGCTTCAGATGCCAGCAGCATTTCTGGCAGTAGTAATACAGAAGAGGTCAGGAATATTCT
TCAGCTACAGCCATATCAACTCTCTACCTCGGGAGAGCAGGAAATTCAGCTTCTCGTAACCGATTCTGTA
CATAACATCAATTTCATGCCCGGTCCTAGCCAGGGAATCAGCATTGTGACTGCAGAGAGTTCCCAAAACA
TGACTGCAGACCAGGCTGCTAATCTTACCCTGCTCACGCAGCAGCCAGAGCAACTGCAGAATTTAATTCT
TTCAGCTCAACAGGAGCAAACAGAACACATTCAGAGCCTCAATATGATTGAAAGCCAGATGGGGCCCTCA
CAAACAGAGCCAGTGCACGTGATCACTCTGTCCAAGGAAACACTGGAACATCTTCATGCCCATCAAGAGC
AAACAGAGGAGCTCCATTTAGCTACAAGTACTTCAGATCCAGCTCGGCACCTGCAGCTGACACAGGAGCC
TGGTCCGCCACCACCCACTCACCACGTGCCCCAGCCAACGCCACTTGGCCAGGAGCAGAGCTGA
